>Addgene plasmid #173959 | pGL3-noSV40-humanEC1.25_S5 | addgene full sequence | sequence record 341763 | Addgene NGS Result
GGTACCGAGCTCTTACGCGTGCTAGCCTCTACACAGCTGGTCAATCCATAGTTGTTTTTTCAATTCCAGG
TTCAAGTTACATTTTATTGTTTATTGTTTTATTTTGAAATATTTCTTCTTGGCACCCTTACCAGAAAAGT
CGCAATCTTTGGTCGAAATTTGATAATGGAAGATTAGTTTACTGGTCAGGATATTGTGGATTAATTAAGA
TGGAAATCTGGAAACTGGTTTTCATTCTTTGTTTCCTACAGTGAGCAGTAAAAGAACAAATTAATGGAGT
GAAACATGATCTCTTGGCTGCTAAATTCCAAAGAACAAATGTGATATTTAATTACTTACAGATATTGAGC
CTTTTTCCCCCACTAATTTTAATTTTGTCTCCCCATTTGTAAATTATTTGGTGTTTTTGTTTGTTTGTGC
CATTTTGTTTTTAAGTTAGAACTCATACAAAGGTAATATATCACCATAAGCCCTGAGGGCATGACACAGA
AGATTCACTTACAAAGGACAGACACTCTTTCTAATGGGTCACAACATTCCTCTGATGGATAGGAGTCACT
AAACTGACAATAGGTTGCTTGAAAGAGCTCTCATCTGAGCTTTAATCCTTATTTGATTTAACATTTTATC
TTCATTGAAATATCTTAAACATTTGTTGAATGATAAAATCAGGATGTTTTTATTTGTATTCCCTGAGAGC
TAAAATTAAACAGAAGATGCACGTATTTCACTTCCCATATTTTAGAGAAATTATTTGAGCTACACTAAAT
ACAGCATTAATAAATCTGACTGTGGCTTAACTATATTTGTTCTTCTTAATTAACTCCACAAAATATCTGC
CACCCGGGCTCGAGATCTGCGATCTGCATCTCAATTAGTCAGCAACCATAGTCCCGCCCCTAACTCCGCC
CATCCCGCCCCTAACTCCGCCCAGTTCCGCCCATTCTCCGCCCCATCGCTGACTAATTTTTTTTATTTAT
GCAGAGGCCGAGGCCGCCTCGGCCTCTGAGCTATTCCAGAAGTAGTGAGGAGGCTTTTTTGGAGGCCTAG
GCTTTTGCAAAAAGCTTGGCATTCCGGTACTGTTGGTAAAGCCACCATGGAAGACGCCAAAAACATAAAG
AAAGGCCCGGCGCCATTCTATCCGCTGGAAGATGGAACCGCTGGAGAGCAACTGCATAAGGCTATGAAGA
GATACGCCCTGGTTCCTGGAACAATTGCTTTTACAGATGCACATATCGAGGTGGACATCACTTACGCTGA
GTACTTCGAAATGTCCGTTCGGTTGGCAGAAGCTATGAAACGATATGGGCTGAATACAAATCACAGAATC
GTCGTATGCAGTGAAAACTCTCTTCAATTCTTTATGCCGGTGTTGGGCGCGTTATTTATCGGAGTTGCAG
TTGCGCCCGCGAACGACATTTATAATGAACGTGAATTGCTCAACAGTATGGGCATTTCGCAGCCTACCGT
GGTGTTCGTTTCCAAAAAGGGGTTGCAAAAAATTTTGAACGTGCAAAAAAAGCTCCCAATCATCCAAAAA
ATTATTATCATGGATTCTAAAACGGATTACCAGGGATTTCAGTCGATGTACACGTTCGTCACATCTCATC
TACCTCCCGGTTTTAATGAATACGATTTTGTGCCAGAGTCCTTCGATAGGGACAAGACAATTGCACTGAT
CATGAACTCCTCTGGATCTACTGGTCTGCCTAAAGGTGTCGCTCTGCCTCATAGAACTGCCTGCGTGAGA
TTCTCGCATGCCAGAGATCCTATTTTTGGCAATCAAATCATTCCGGATACTGCGATTTTAAGTGTTGTTC
CATTCCATCACGGTTTTGGAATGTTTACTACACTCGGATATTTGATATGTGGATTTCGAGTCGTCTTAAT
GTATAGATTTGAAGAAGAGCTGTTTCTGAGGAGCCTTCAGGATTACAAGATTCAAAGTGCGCTGCTGGTG
CCAACCCTATTCTCCTTCTTCGCCAAAAGCACTCTGATTGACAAATACGATTTATCTAATTTACACGAAA
TTGCTTCTGGTGGCGCTCCCCTCTCTAAGGAAGTCGGGGAAGCGGTTGCCAAGAGGTTCCATCTGCCAGG
TATCAGGCAAGGATATGGGCTCACTGAGACTACATCAGCTATTCTGATTACACCCGAGGGGGATGATAAA
CCGGGCGCGGTCGGTAAAGTTGTTCCATTTTTTGAAGCGAAGGTTGTGGATCTGGATACCGGGAAAACGC
TGGGCGTTAATCAAAGAGGCGAACTGTGTGTGAGAGGTCCTATGATTATGTCCGGTTATGTAAACAATCC
GGAAGCGACCAACGCCTTGATTGACAAGGATGGATGGCTACATTCTGGAGACATAGCTTACTGGGACGAA
GACGAACACTTCTTCATCGTTGACCGCCTGAAGTCTCTGATTAAGTACAAAGGCTATCAGGTGGCTCCCG
CTGAATTGGAATCCATCTTGCTCCAACACCCCAACATCTTCGACGCAGGTGTCGCAGGTCTTCCCGACGA
TGACGCCGGTGAACTTCCCGCCGCCGTTGTTGTTTTGGAGCACGGAAAGACGATGACGGAAAAAGAGATC
GTGGATTACGTCGCCAGTCAAGTAACAACCGCGAAAAAGTTGCGCGGAGGAGTTGTGTTTGTGGACGAAG
TACCGAAAGGTCTTACCGGAAAACTCGACGCAAGAAAAATCAGAGAGATCCTCATAAAGGCCAAGAAGGG
CGGAAAGATCGCCGTGTAATTCTAGAGTCGGGGCGGCCGGCCGCTTCGAGCAGACATGATAAGATACATT
GATGAGTTTGGACAAACCACAACTAGAATGCAGTGAAAAAAATGCTTTATTTGTGAAATTTGTGATGCTA
TTGCTTTATTTGTAACCATTATAAGCTGCAATAAACAAGTTAACAACAACAATTGCATTCATTTTATGTT
TCAGGTTCAGGGGGAGGTGTGGGAGGTTTTTTAAAGCAAGTAAAACCTCTACAAATGTGGTAAAATCGAT
AAGGATCTGGATCCGTCGACCGATGCCCTTGAGAGCCTTCAACCCAGTCAGCTCCTTCCGGTGGGCGCGG
GGCATGACTATCGTCGCCGCACTTATGACTGTCTTCTTTATCATGCAACTCGTAGGACAGGTGCCGGCAG
CGCTCTTCCGCTTCCTCGCTCACTGACTCGCTGCGCTCGGTCGTTCGGCTGCGGCGAGCGGTATCAGCTC
ACTCAAAGGCGGTAATACGGTTATCCACAGAATCAGGGGATAACGCAGGAAAGAACATGTGAGCAAAAGG
CCAGCAAAAGGCCAGGAACCGTAAAAAGGCCGCGTTGCTGGCGTTTTTCCATAGGCTCCGCCCCCCTGAC
GAGCATCACAAAAATCGACGCTCAAGTCAGAGGTGGCGAAACCCGACAGGACTATAAAGATACCAGGCGT
TTCCCCCTGGAAGCTCCCTCGTGCGCTCTCCTGTTCCGACCCTGCCGCTTACCGGATACCTGTCCGCCTT
TCTCCCTTCGGGAAGCGTGGCGCTTTCTCATAGCTCACGCTGTAGGTATCTCAGTTCGGTGTAGGTCGTT
CGCTCCAAGCTGGGCTGTGTGCACGAACCCCCCGTTCAGCCCGACCGCTGCGCCTTATCCGGTAACTATC
GTCTTGAGTCCAACCCGGTAAGACACGACTTATCGCCACTGGCAGCAGCCACTGGTAACAGGATTAGCAG
AGCGAGGTATGTAGGCGGTGCTACAGAGTTCTTGAAGTGGTGGCCTAACTACGGCTACACTAGAAGAACA
GTATTTGGTATCTGCGCTCTGCTGAAGCCAGTTACCTTCGGAAAAAGAGTTGGTAGCTCTTGATCCGGCA
AACAAACCACCGCTGGTAGCGGTGGTTTTTTTGTTTGCAAGCAGCAGATTACGCGCAGAAAAAAAGGATC
TCAAGAAGATCCTTTGATCTTTTCTACGGGGTCTGACGCTCAGTGGAACGAAAACTCACGTTAAGGGATT
TTGGTCATGAGATTATCAAAAAGGATCTTCACCTAGATCCTTTTAAATTAAAAATGAAGTTTTAAATCAA
TCTAAAGTATATATGAGTAAACTTGGTCTGACAGTTACCAATGCTTAATCAGTGAGGCACCTATCTCAGC
GATCTGTCTATTTCGTTCATCCATAGTTGCCTGACTCCCCGTCGTGTAGATAACTACGATACGGGAGGGC
TTACCATCTGGCCCCAGTGCTGCAATGATACCGCGAGACCCACGCTCACCGGCTCCAGATTTATCAGCAA
TAAACCAGCCAGCCGGAAGGGCCGAGCGCAGAAGTGGTCCTGCAACTTTATCCGCCTCCATCCAGTCTAT
TAATTGTTGCCGGGAAGCTAGAGTAAGTAGTTCGCCAGTTAATAGTTTGCGCAACGTTGTTGCCATTGCT
ACAGGCATCGTGGTGTCACGCTCGTCGTTTGGTATGGCTTCATTCAGCTCCGGTTCCCAACGATCAAGGC
GAGTTACATGATCCCCCATGTTGTGCAAAAAAGCGGTTAGCTCCTTCGGTCCTCCGATCGTTGTCAGAAG
TAAGTTGGCCGCAGTGTTATCACTCATGGTTATGGCAGCACTGCATAATTCTCTTACTGTCATGCCATCC
GTAAGATGCTTTTCTGTGACTGGTGAGTACTCAACCAAGTCATTCTGAGAATAGTGTATGCGGCGACCGA
GTTGCTCTTGCCCGGCGTCAATACGGGATAATACCGCGCCACATAGCAGAACTTTAAAAGTGCTCATCAT
TGGAAAACGTTCTTCGGGGCGAAAACTCTCAAGGATCTTACCGCTGTTGAGATCCAGTTCGATGTAACCC
ACTCGTGCACCCAACTGATCTTCAGCATCTTTTACTTTCACCAGCGTTTCTGGGTGAGCAAAAACAGGAA
GGCAAAATGCCGCAAAAAAGGGAATAAGGGCGACACGGAAATGTTGAATACTCATACTCTTCCTTTTTCA
ATATTATTGAAGCATTTATCAGGGTTATTGTCTCATGAGCGGATACATATTTGAATGTATTTAGAAAAAT
AAACAAATAGGGGTTCCGCGCACATTTCCCCGAAAAGTGCCACCTG
[124 nt withheld, positions 5087-5210]
C
[91 nt withheld, positions 5212-5302]
A
[49 nt withheld, positions 5304-5352]
CCTTTGACGTTGGAGTCCACGTTCTTT
[37 nt withheld, positions 5380-5416]
ACCCTATCTCGGTCTATTCTTTTGATTTATAAGGGATTTTGCCGATTTCGGCCTATTGGTTAAAAAATGA
GCTGATTTAACAAAAATTTAACGCGAATTTTAACAAAATATTAACGCTTACAATTTGCCATTCGCCATTC
AGGCTGCGCAACTGTTGGGAAGGGCGATCGGTGCGGGCCTCTTCGCTATTACGCCAGCCCAAGCTACCAT
GATAAGTAAGTAATATTAAGGTACGGGAGGTACTTGGAGCGGCCGCAATAAAATATCTTTATTTTCATTA
CATCTGTGTGTTGGTTTTTTGTGTGAATCGATAGTACTAACATACGCTCTCCATCAAAACAAAACGAAAC
AAAACAAACTAGCAAAATAGGCTGTCCCCAGTGCAAGTGCAGGTGCCAGAACATTTCTCTATCGATA
Features (pLannotate 1.2.2; 12 found; start..end, strand, type, name):
    865..1061    +  promoter       SV40 promoter: SV40 early promoter
   1097..2749    +  CDS            luciferase: firefly luciferase; luc+; enhanced luc+ version of the luciferase gene
   2790..2911    -  polyA_signal   SV40 poly(A) signal: SV40 polyadenylation signal
   2934..3002    -  CDS            large T antigen (fragment): large T antigen from SV40 (simian virus 40)
   3024..3156    +  CDS            TcR (fragment): tetracycline efflux protein; tet; confers resistance to tetracycline
   3336..3924    -  rep_origin     ori: high-copy-number ColE1/pMB1/pBR322/pUC origin of replication
   4095..4955    -  CDS            AmpR: β-lactamase; bla; confers resistance to ampicillin, carbenicillin, and related antibiotics
   4956..5060    -  promoter       AmpR promoter: bla
   5087..5515    +  rep_origin     f1 ori (sequence partly withheld): f1 bacteriophage origin of replication; arrow indicates direction of (+) strand synthesis
   5547..5614    -  CDS            lacZα (fragment): LacZα fragment of β-galactosidase; lacZ fragment
   5673..5721    +  polyA_signal   poly(A) signal: synthetic polyadenylation signal
   5735..5826    +  misc_feature   pause site: RNA polymerase II transcriptional pause signal from the human α2 globin gene
