[The description below was written by a language model from this plasmid's Addgene catalogue record and pLannotate feature annotations shown in this document.]
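Description:
pGL3-noSV40-humanEC1.25_S5 is a firefly luciferase enhancer reporter built on the Promega pGL3-Promoter backbone and intended for transfection into mammalian cells. It is propagated in E. coli as a high-copy plasmid through a ColE1/pUC-type origin and selected with ampicillin via the β-lactamase gene and its bla promoter. An f1 bacteriophage origin is also present, along with short remnants of lacZα, TcR and SV40 large T antigen sequence, which are backbone leftovers rather than functional genes.

The payload is an 817 bp unmutated human fragment, enhancer region 5 (S5) from the SOX9 enhancer cluster EC1.25. The annotation does not mark the insert itself, but the unannotated stretch upstream of the SV40 early promoter matches its expected size and position, and the full sequence length equals the stated backbone plus insert. The SV40 promoter, which is weak without an enhancer, drives the luc+ firefly luciferase coding sequence, followed by the SV40 late polyadenylation signal. Upstream of the cloning region, a synthetic poly(A) signal and the human α2-globin RNA polymerase II pause site block read-through transcription from the backbone, so that luciferase output reflects the promoter and test element. Despite "noSV40" in the name, both the catalogue entry and the annotation show the SV40 promoter to be present. The record does not explain the term, nor does it give the cloning sites used.

The construct is used to measure the enhancer activity of this candidate SOX9 regulatory element by luciferase assay. The associated study examined extreme long-range enhancers in human neural crest and their loss in a craniofacial disorder.
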