Addgene plasmid #173959: pGL3-noSV40-humanEC1.25_S5
Purpose: Firefly luciferase enhancer reporter plasmid.
Depositing lab: Joanna Wysocka. Depositing organization: Stanford University. Publication: Loss of Extreme Long-Range Enhancers in Human Neural Crest Drives a Craniofacial Disorder. Long HK, Osterwalder M, Welsh IC, Hansen K, Davies JOJ, Liu YE, Koska M, Adams AT, Aho R, Arora N, Ikeda K, Williams RM, Sauka-Spengler T, Porteus MH, Mohun T, Dickel DE, Swigut T, Hughes JR, Higgs DR, Visel A, Selleri L, Wysocka J. Cell Stem Cell. 2020 Nov 5;27(5):765-783.e14. doi: 10.1016/j.stem.2020.09.001. Epub 2020 Sep 28. PubMed 32991838.
Backbone
  Vector backbone: pGL3-Promoter, GenBank: U47298.2
  Backbone manufacturer: Promega
  Backbone size w/o insert (bp): 5016
  Vector type: Luciferase
Growth in bacteria
  Bacterial resistance: Ampicillin, 100 μg/mL
  Growth temperature: 37°C
  Growth strain: DH5alpha
  Copy number: High Copy
Gene/Insert
  Gene/Insert name: Enhancer region 5 (S5) from SOX9 enhancer cluster EC1.25
  Species: H. sapiens (human)
  Insert size (bp): 817
  Mutation: None
  Promoter: SV40 promoter
  Cloning method: Restriction Enzyme; 5′ cloning site unknown (unknown if destroyed)
  Sequencing primers: 5′ CGCTCTCCATCAAAACAAAACG; 3′ GAGTTAGGGGCGGGATGG
Terms and licenses: Academic/Nonprofit Terms; Industry Terms: Not Available to Industry
How to cite: pGL3-noSV40-humanEC1.25_S5 was a gift from Joanna Wysocka (Addgene plasmid # 173959 ; http://n2t.net/addgene:173959 ; RRID:Addgene_173959)
