>Addgene plasmid #173959 | pGL3-noSV40-humanEC1.25_S5 | depositor partial sequence | sequence record 337418 | S5
CCTCTACACAGCTGGTCAATCCATAGTTGTTTTTTCAATTCCAGGTTCAAGTTACATTTTATTGTTTATT
GTTTTATTTTGAAATATTTCTTCTTGGCACCCTTACCAGAAAAGTCGCAATCTTTGGTCGAAATTTGATA
ATGGAAGATTAGTTTACTGGTCAGGATATTGTGGATTAATTAAGATGGAAATCTGGAAACTGGTTTTCAT
TCTTTGTTTCCTACAGTGAGCAGTAAAAGAACAAATTAATGGAGTGAAACATGATCTCTTGGCTGCTAAA
TTCCAAAGAACAAATGTGATATTTAATTACTTACAGATATTGAGCCTTTTTCCCCCACTAATTTTAATTT
TGTCTCCCCATTTGTAAATTATTTGGTGTTTTTGTTTGTTTGTGCCATTTTGTTTTTAAGTTAGAACTCA
TACAAAGGTAATATATCACCATAAGCCCTGAGGGCATGACACAGAAGATTCACTTACAAAGGACAGACAC
TCTTTCTAATGGGTCACAACATTCCTCTGATGGATAGGAGTCACTAAACTGACAATAGGTTGCTTGAAAG
AGCTCTCATCTGAGCTTTAATCCTTATTTGATTTAACATTTTATCTTCATTGAAATATCTTAAACATTTG
TTGAATGATAAAATCAGGATGTTTTTATTTGTATTCCCTGAGAGCTAAAATTAAACAGAAGATGCACGTA
TTTCACTTCCCATATTTTAGAGAAATTATTTGAGCTACACTAAATACAGCATTAATAAATCTGACTGTGG
CTTAACTATATTTGTTCTTCTTAATTAACTCCACAAAATATCTGCCA
